Addgene plasmid #48412: pFUSB4_AGTA
Depositing lab: Stephen Ekker. Depositing organization: Mayo Foundation for Medical Education and Research. Publication: High Efficiency In Vivo Genome Engineering with a Simplified 15-RVD GoldyTALEN Design. Ma AC, Lee HB, Clark KJ, Ekker SC. PLoS One. 2013 May 29;8(5):e65259. doi: 10.1371/journal.pone.0065259. Print 2013. PubMed 23734242.
Backbone
  Vector backbone: pFUS_B4
  Vector type: Mammalian Expression, TALEN
Growth in bacteria
  Bacterial resistance: Spectinomycin, 50 μg/mL
  Growth temperature: 37°C
  Growth strain: Top10
  Copy number: Unknown
Gene/Insert
  Gene/Insert name: RVD sequence: NI NN NG NI
  Species: Synthetic
  Cloning method: Unknown
  Sequencing primers: 5′ ttgatgcctggcagttccct; 3′ cgaaccgaacaggcttatgt
Terms and licenses: Academic/Nonprofit Terms; Industry Terms: Not Available to Industry
Depositor comments: Plasmid was created using Golden Gate cloning.
How to cite: pFUSB4_AGTA was a gift from Stephen Ekker (Addgene plasmid # 48412 ; http://n2t.net/addgene:48412 ; RRID:Addgene_48412)
