[The description below was written by a language model from this plasmid's Addgene catalogue record and pLannotate feature annotations shown in this document.]
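Description:
pFUSB4_AGTA is a small (about 2.9 kb) bacterial intermediate plasmid for modular TALEN assembly, built in the pFUS_B4 array backbone by Golden Gate cloning. Its insert is a synthetic four-repeat TAL effector array carrying the repeat-variable diresidues NI NN NG NI. Under the standard RVD code these recognise A, G, T and A, which matches the "AGTA" in the name. The catalogue lists the vector type as mammalian expression/TALEN. However, the annotated sequence contains no eukaryotic promoter, nuclease domain or polyadenylation signal, so the plasmid appears to be a pre-assembled building block rather than an expression construct in its own right.

The plasmid replicates in E. coli from a high-copy ColE1/pUC-type origin and is selected with spectinomycin through the aadA (SmR) aminoglycoside adenylyltransferase gene. A fragment of the class 1 integron Pc promoter and a remnant of a gentamicin acetyltransferase gene lie upstream of aadA. The other annotated features are short lacZα and lacI fragments and the rrnB T1 and T2 terminators. The lacZα fragment is probably left over from a blue/white screening cassette that the repeat array replaced, although the record does not say this. The automated feature table does not annotate the TAL repeats themselves, so their position in the sequence is not given, although a long unannotated stretch near the start of the sequence could accommodate them.

The associated publication describes a simplified 15-RVD GoldyTALEN design for in vivo genome engineering. In that context, a ready-made four-RVD module like this one would presumably be combined with other pFUS arrays and a last-repeat unit in a second Golden Gate step. That step would produce a full-length TALEN in a final expression backbone and reduce the number of individual repeat plasmids needed for each assembly.
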