Features (pLannotate 1.2.2; 8 found; start..end, strand, type, name):
      3..39      -  CDS            lacZα (fragment): LacZα fragment of β-galactosidase; lacZ fragment
    596..619     +  promoter       Pc promoter (fragment): intI1 (promoter lies within the coding sequence); class 1 integron promoter
    795..851     +  CDS            GmR (fragment): gentamycin acetyltransferase; aacC1; confers resistance to gentamycin
    858..1649    +  CDS            SmR: aminoglycoside adenylyltransferase (Murphy, 1985); aadA; confers resistance to spectinomycin and streptomycin
   1742..2330    +  rep_origin     ori: high-copy-number ColE1/pMB1/pBR322/pUC origin of replication
   2513..2605    +  CDS            lacI (fragment): lac repressor; lacI; The lac repressor binds to the lac operator to inhibit transcription in E. coli. This inhibition can be relieved by adding lactose or isopropyl-β-D-thiogalactopyranoside (IPTG).
   2660..2687    -  terminator     rrnB T2 terminator: transcription terminator T2 from the E. coli rrnB gene
   2819..2862    +  terminator     rrnB T1 terminator: Escherichia coli rrnB; transcription terminator T1 from the E. coli rrnB gene
>Addgene plasmid #48412 | pFUSB4_AGTA | depositor full sequence | sequence record 70112 | Full Sequence
ATGTTTTCCCAGTCACGACGTTGTAAAACGACGGCCAGTCTTAAGCGTCTCATGGCCTGACCCCGGACCA
AGTGGTGGCCTATCGCCAGCAACATTGGCGGCAAGCAAGCGCTCGAAACGGTGCAGCGGCTGTTGCCGGT
GCTGTGCCAGGACCATGGCCTGACCCCGGACCAAGTGGTGGCTATCGCCAGCAACAATGGCGGCAAGCAA
GCGCTCGAAACGGTGCAGCGGCTGTTGCCGGTGCTGTGCCAGGACCATGGCCTGACCCCGGACCAAGTGG
TGGCTATCGCCAGCAACGGTGGCGGCAAGCAAGCGCTCGAAACGGTGCAGCGGCTGTTGCCGGTGCTGTG
CCAGGACCATGGCCTGACCCCGGACCAAGTGGTGGCTATCGCCAGCAACATTGGCGGCAAGCAAGCGCTC
GAAACGGTGCAGCGGCTGTTGCCGGTGCTGTGCCAGGACCATGGCCTGACCCCGGACCAAGTGGTGGCTA
TCGAGACGTCTAGACCAGCCAGGACAGAAATGCCTCGACTTCGCTGCTACCCAAGGTTGCCGGGTGACGC
ACACCGTGGAAACGGATGAAGGCACGAACCCAGTGGACATAAGCCTGTTCGGTTCGTAAGCTGTAATGCA
AGTAGCGTATGCGCTCACGCAACTGGTCCAGAACCTTGACCGAACGCAGCGGTGGTAACGGCGCAGTGGC
GGTTTTCATGGCTTGTTATGACTGTTTTTTTGGGGTACAGTCTATGCCTCGGGCATCCAAGCAGCAAGCG
CGTTACGCCGTGGGTCGATGTTTGATGTTATGGAGCAGCAACGATGTTACGCAGCAGGGCAGTCGCCCTA
AAACAAAGTTAAACATTATGAGGGAAGCGGTGATCGCCGAAGTATCGACTCAACTATCAGAGGTAGTTGG
CGTCATCGAGCGCCATCTCGAACCGACGTTGCTGGCCGTACATTTGTACGGCTCCGCAGTGGATGGCGGC
CTGAAGCCACACAGTGATATTGATTTGCTGGTTACGGTGACCGTAAGGCTTGATGAAACAACGCGGCGAG
CTTTGATCAACGACCTTTTGGAAACTTCGGCTTCCCCTGGAGAGAGCGAGATTCTCCGCGCTGTAGAAGT
CACCATTGTTGTGCACGACGACATCATTCCGTGGCGTTATCCAGCTAAGCGCGAACTGCAATTTGGAGAA
TGGCAGCGCAATGACATTCTTGCAGGTATCTTCGAGCCAGCCACGATCGACATTGATCTGGCTATCTTGC
TGACAAAAGCAAGAGAACATAGCGTTGCCTTGGTAGGTCCAGCGGCGGAGGAACTCTTTGATCCGGTTCC
TGAACAGGATCTATTTGAGGCGCTAAATGAAACCTTAACGCTATGGAACTCGCCGCCCGACTGGGCTGGC
GATGAGCGAAATGTAGTGCTTACGTTGTCCCGCATTTGGTACAGCGCAGTAACCGGCAAAATCGCGCCGA
AGGATGTCGCTGCCGACTGGGCAATGGAGCGCCTGCCGGCCCAGTATCAGCCCGTCATACTTGAAGCTAG
ACAGGCTTATCTTGGACAAGAAGAAGATCGCTTGGCCTCGCGCGCAGATCAGTTGGAAGAATTTGTCCAC
TACGTGAAAGGCGAGATCACCAAGGTAGTCGGCAAATAACCCTCGAGCCACCCATGACCAAAATCCCTTA
ACGTGAGTTACGCGTCGTTCCACTGAGCGTCAGACCCCGTAGAAAAGATCAAAGGATCTTCTTGAGATCC
TTTTTTTCTGCGCGTAATCTGCTGCTTGCAAACAAAAAAACCACCGCTACCAGCGGTGGTTTGTTTGCCG
GATCAAGAGCTACCAACTCTTTTTCCGAAGGTAACTGGCTTCAGCAGAGCGCAGATACCAAATACTGTCC
TTCTAGTGTAGCCGTAGTTAGGCCACCACTTCAAGAACTCTGTAGCACCGCCTACATACCTCGCTCTGCT
AATCCTGTTACCAGTGGCTGCTGCCAGTGGCGATAAGTCGTGTCTTACCGGGTTGGACTCAAGACGATAG
TTACCGGATAAGGCGCAGCGGTCGGGCTGAACGGGGGGTTCGTGCACACAGCCCAGCTTGGAGCGAACGA
CCTACACCGAACTGAGATACCTACAGCGTGAGCATTGAGAAAGCGCCACGCTTCCCGAAGGGAGAAAGGC
GGACAGGTATCCGGTAAGCGGCAGGGTCGGAACAGGAGAGCGCACGAGGGAGCTTCCAGGGGGAAACGCC
TGGTATCTTTATAGTCCTGTCGGGTTTCGCCACCTCTGACTTGAGCGTCGATTTTTGTGATGCTCGTCAG
GGGGGCGGAGCCTATGGAAAAACGCCAGCAACGCGGCCTTTTTACGGTTCCTGGCCTTTTGCTGGCCTTT
TGCTCACATGTTCTTTCCTGCGTTATCCCCTGATTCTGTGGATAACCGTATTACCGCCTTTGAGTGAGCT
GATACCGCTCGCCGCAGCCGAACGACCGAGCGCAGCGAGTCAGTGAGCGAGGAAGCGGAAGAGCGCCCAA
TACGCAAACCGCCTCTCCCCGCGCGTTGGCCGATTCATTAATGCAGCTGGCACGACAGGTTTCCCGACTG
GAAAGCGGGCAGTGAGCGCAACGCAATTAATACGCGTACCGCTAGCCAGGAAGAGTTTGTAGAAACGCAA
AAAGGCCATCCGTCAGGATGGCCTTCTGCTTAGTTTGATGCCTGGCAGTTTATGGCGGGCGTCCTGCCCG
CCACCCTCCGGGCCGTTGCTTCACAACGTTCAAATCCGCTCCCGGCGGATTTGTCCTACTCAGGAGAGCG
TTCACCGACAAACAACAGATAAAACGAAAGGCCCAGTCTTCCGACTGAGCCTTTCGTTTTATTTGATGCC
TGGCAGTTCCCTACTCTCGCGTTAACGCTAGCATGG
