>Addgene plasmid #48412 | pFUSB4_AGTA | addgene partial sequence | sequence record 70763 | pCR8_F1 5'-ttgatgcctggcagttccct-3'
TCACGACGTTGTAAAACGACGGCCAGTCTTAAGCGTCTCATGGCCTGACCCCGGACCAAGTGGTGGCTAT
CGCCAGCAACATTGGCGGCAAGCAAGCGCTCGAAACGGTGCAGCGGCTGTTGCCGGTGCTGTGCCAGGAC
CATGGCCTGACCCCGGACCAAGTGGTGGCTATCGCCAGCAACAATGGCGGCAAGCAAGCGCTCGAAACGG
TGCAGCGGCTGTTGCCGGTGCTGTGCCAGGACCATGGCCTGACCCCGGACCAAGTGGTGGCTATCGCCAG
CAACGGTGGCGGCAAGCAAGCGCTCGAAACGGTGCAGCGGCTGTTGCCGGTGCTGTGCCAGGACCATGGC
CTGACCCCGGACCAAGTGGTGGCTATCGCCAGCAACATTGGCGGCAAGCAAGCGCTCGAAACGGTGCAGC
GGCTGTTGCCGGTGCTGTGCCAGGACCATGGCCTGACCCCGGACCAAGTGGTGGCTATCGAGACGTCTAG
ACCAGCCAGGACAGAAATGCCTCGACTTCGCTGCTACCCAAGGTTGCCGGGTGACGCACACCGTGGAAAC
GGATGAAGGCACGAACCCAGTGGACATAAGCCTGTTCGGTTCGTAAGCTGTAATGCAAGTAGCGTATGCG
CTCACGCAACTGGTCCAGAACCTTGACCGAACGCAGCGGTGGTAACGGCGCAGTGGCGGTTTTCATGGCT
TGTTATGACTGTTTTTTTGGGGTACAGTCTATGCCTCGGGCATCCAAGCAGCAAGCGCGTTACGCCGTGG
GTCGATGTTTGATGTTATGGAGCAGCAACGATGTTACGCAGCAGGGCAGTCGCCCTAAAACAAAGTTAAA
CATTATGAGGGAAGCGGTGATCGCCGAA
